Addgene plasmid #230133: AiP12802 - pAAV-AiE0808m-minBG-SYFP2-WPRE3-BGHpA (Alias: CN2802)
Purpose: AiE0808m is an enhancer sequence, designed to drive AAV-mediated transgene expression in specific populations of brain cells
Depositing lab: Allen Institute for Brain Science & Boaz Levi. Depositing organization: Allen Institute. Publication: A suite of enhancer AAVs and transgenic mouse lines for genetic access to cortical cell types. Ben-Simon Y, Hooper M, Narayan S, Daigle TL, Dwivedi D, Way SW, Oster A, Stafford DA, Mich JK, Taormina MJ, Martinez RA, Opitz-Araya X, Roth JR, Alexander JR, Allen S, Amster A, Arbuckle J, Ayala A, Baker PM, Bakken TE, Barcelli T, Barta S, Bendrick J, Bertagnolli D, Bielstein C, Bishwakarma P, Bowlus J, Boyer G, Brouner K, Casian B, Casper T, Chakka AB, Chakrabarty R, Chance RK, Chavan S, Clark M, Colbert K, Collman F, Daniel S, Departee M, DiValentin P, Donadio N, Dotson N, Egdorf T, Fliss T, Gabitto M, Garcia J, Gary A, Gasperini M, Gloe J, Goldy J, Gore BB, Graybuck L, Greisman N, Haeseleer F, Halterman C, Haradon Z, Hastings SD, Helback O, Ho W, Hockemeyer D, Huang C, Huff S, Hunker A, Johansen N, Jones D, Juneau Z, Kalmbach B, Kannan M, Khem S, Kussick E, Kutsal R, Larsen R, Lee C, Lee AY, Leibly M, Lenz GH, Li S, Liang E, Lusk N, Madigan Z, Malloy J, Malone J, McCue R, Melchor J, Mollenkopf T, Moosman S, Morin E, Newman D, Ng L, Ngo K, Omstead V, Otto S, Oyama A, Pena N, Pham T, Phillips E, Pom CA, Potekhina L, Ransford S, Ray PL, Rette D, Reynoldson C, Rimorin C, Rocha D, Ruiz A, Sanchez REA, Sawyer L, Sedeno-Cortes A, Sevigny JP, Shapovalova N, Shepard N, Shulga L, Sigler AR, Siverts L, Soliman S, Somasundaram S, Staats B, Stewart K, Szelenyi E, Tieu M, Trader C, Tran A, van Velthoven CTJ, Walker M, Wang Y, Weed N, Wirthlin M, Wood T, Wynalda B, Yao Z, Zhou T, Ariza J, Dee N, Reding M, Ronellenfitch K, Mufti S, Sunkin SM, Smith KA, Esposito L, Waters J, Thyagarajan B, Yao S, Lein ES, Zeng H, Levi BP, Ngai J, Ting JT, Tasic B. Cell. 2025 May 16:S0092-8674(25)00513-6. doi: 10.1016/j.cell.2025.05.002. PubMed 40403729.
Backbone
  Vector backbone: pAAV2
  Vector type: AAV
Growth in bacteria
  Bacterial resistance: Ampicillin, 100 μg/mL
  Growth temperature: 37°C
  Growth strain: NEB Stable
  Copy number: High Copy
Gene/Insert
  Gene/Insert name: SYFP2
  Species: Synthetic
  Promoter: minBG
  Cloning method: Gibson Cloning
Terms and licenses: Academic/Nonprofit Terms; Industry Terms: Not Available to Industry
How to cite: AiP12802 - pAAV-AiE0808m-minBG-SYFP2-WPRE3-BGHpA (Alias: CN2802) was a gift from Allen Institute for Brain Science & Boaz Levi (Addgene plasmid # 230133 ; http://n2t.net/addgene:230133 ; RRID:Addgene_230133)
