[The description below was written by a language model from this plasmid's Addgene catalogue record and pLannotate feature annotations shown in this document.]
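Description:
AiP12802 - pAAV-AiE0808m-minBG-SYFP2-WPRE3-BGHpA (alias CN2802) is an AAV transfer plasmid built on a pAAV2 backbone, about 4.6 kb in total, used to package an enhancer-driven fluorescent reporter into recombinant adeno-associated virus. It is maintained in bacteria through a high-copy ColE1/pUC-type origin and selected with ampicillin via the β-lactamase gene and its own promoter. An f1 phage origin and small remnants of pBR322 bom and rop sequences are also present in the backbone. The recorded growth strain is a recombination-limiting one, which is common for ITR-containing plasmids. The expression cassette is flanked by AAV2 inverted terminal repeats, which provide the signals for genome replication and encapsidation. The annotation detects the downstream ITR in full but only short fragments of the upstream one.

Between the ITRs, the AiE0808m enhancer sits upstream of minBG, a minimal promoter (by its name, beta-globin-derived) that has little activity on its own, so transcription depends on the enhancer. Neither element was picked up by the automated annotation, but the unannotated stretch between the left ITR and the reporter is where they would lie. The cassette drives SYFP2, a rapidly maturing monomeric yellow fluorescent protein derived from Aequorea victoria. It is followed by WPRE3, a shortened woodchuck hepatitis virus post-transcriptional element (annotated as two WPRE fragments) that boosts transcript stability and expression, and then by the bovine growth hormone polyadenylation signal. According to the record, the enhancer is designed to drive AAV-mediated transgene expression in specific populations of brain cells, as part of a collection of enhancer AAVs for genetic access to cortical cell types. The particular population targeted by AiE0808m is not stated.
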