Features (pLannotate 1.2.2; 14 found; start..end, strand, type, name):
     12..39      +  repeat_region  AAV2 ITR (fragment): inverted terminal repeat of adeno-associated virus serotype 2 inverted
     68..95      +  repeat_region  AAV2 ITR (fragment): inverted terminal repeat of adeno-associated virus serotype 2 inverted
    581..1297    +  CDS            SYFP2: SYFP2 is a basic (constitutively fluorescent) yellow fluorescent protein published in 2006, derived from Aequorea victoria. It is reported to be a very rapidly-maturing monomer with moderate acid sensitivity.
   1337..1494    +  misc_feature   WPRE (fragment): woodchuck hepatitis virus posttranscriptional regulatory element
   1500..1580    +  misc_feature   WPRE (fragment): woodchuck hepatitis virus posttranscriptional regulatory element
   1597..1708    +  polyA_signal   bGH poly(A) signal: bovine growth hormone polyadenylation signal
   1826..1966    +  repeat_region  AAV2 ITR: inverted terminal repeat of adeno-associated virus serotype 2 inverted
   1971..2022    -  misc_feature   bom (fragment): basis of mobility region from pBR322
   2041..2496    +  rep_origin     f1 ori (sequence partly withheld): f1 bacteriophage origin of replication; arrow indicates direction of (+) strand synthesis
   2497..2546    -  misc_feature   bom (fragment): basis of mobility region from pBR322
   2648..2683    -  CDS            rop (fragment): Rop protein, which maintains plasmids at low copy number; rop
   2778..2882    +  promoter       AmpR promoter: bla
   2883..3743    +  CDS            AmpR: β-lactamase; bla; confers resistance to ampicillin, carbenicillin, and related antibiotics
   3914..4502    +  rep_origin     ori: high-copy-number ColE1/pMB1/pBR322/pUC origin of replication
>Addgene plasmid #230133 | AiP12802 - pAAV-AiE0808m-minBG-SYFP2-WPRE3-BGHpA (Alias: CN2802) | addgene full sequence | sequence record 461860 | Addgene NGS Result
CCTGCAGGCAGCTGCGCGCTCGCTCGCTCACTGAGGCCGCCCGGGCGTCGGGCGACCTTTGGTCGCCCGG
CCTCAGTGAGCGAGCGAGCGCGCAGAGAGGGAGTGGCCAACTCCATCACTAGGGGTTCCTGCGGCCGCAC
GCGTACACAAACAGACGACCGATCGGCCGGCCTAGCTCTAGAGACTCTCACCTGTCTGTCCTGTTGGTTA
TCCGGACGGTTAGCCAGAGGATCCGGGGCCCCCGCACAGCTCCGGGACTCTGGAAGATAGTTCCGAGGGT
GGGGACCTTCGAGAACCAGCCCACACTGAACTCCTCCCTCCTTGTGGCAGCAGCAAGGTGGGACGGGCCA
GGACGTCTGCTTAGCACCTCCTCCAGAAATGCAGCACTTGGGGGGCCCCCACCCTTTCGCGCGCTCCTTC
CCACCGACCTCCCAGGGGTGCACCTCTCCAGCCTCGGTCGCGCTTCCGAAACCTTTGGTGCGAGCTCGGG
CTGGGCATAAAAGTCAGGGCAGAGCCATCTATTGCTTACATTTGCTTCTGGGATCCAGATCTTTCGAAGC
TAGCGCTACCGGTCGCCACCATGGTGAGCAAGGGCGAGGAGCTGTTCACCGGGGTGGTGCCCATCCTGGT
CGAGCTGGACGGCGACGTAAACGGCCACAAGTTCAGCGTGTCCGGCGAGGGCGAGGGCGATGCCACCTAC
GGCAAGCTGACCCTGAAGCTGATCTGCACCACCGGCAAGCTGCCCGTGCCCTGGCCCACCCTCGTGACCA
CCCTGGGCTACGGCGTGCAGTGCTTCGCCCGCTACCCCGACCACATGAAGCAGCACGACTTCTTCAAGTC
CGCCATGCCCGAAGGCTACGTCCAGGAGCGCACCATCTTCTTCAAGGACGACGGCAACTACAAGACCCGC
GCCGAGGTGAAGTTCGAGGGCGACACCCTGGTGAACCGCATCGAGCTGAAGGGCATCGACTTCAAGGAGG
ACGGCAACATCCTGGGGCACAAGCTGGAGTACAACTACAACAGCCACAACGTCTATATCACCGCCGACAA
GCAGAAGAACGGCATCAAGGCCAACTTCAAGATCCGCCACAACATCGAGGACGGCGGCGTGCAGCTCGCC
GACCACTACCAGCAGAACACCCCCATCGGCGACGGCCCCGTGCTGCTGCCCGACAACCACTACCTGAGCT
ACCAGTCCAAGCTGAGCAAAGACCCCAACGAGAAGCGCGATCACATGGTCCTGCTGGAGTTCGTGACCGC
CGCCGGGATCACTCTCGGCATGGACGAGCTGTACAAGTAAGTCGACGGCGCGCCGCGGCCGCGAATTCGA
TATCATAATCAACCTCTGGATTACAAAATTTGTGAAAGATTGACTGGTATTCTTAACTATGTTGCTCCTT
TTACGCTATGTGGATACGCTGCTTTAATGCCTTTGTATCATGCTATTGCTTCCCGTATGGCTTTCATTTT
CTCCTCCTTGTATAAATCCTGGTTAGTTCTTGCCACGGCGGAACTCATCGCCGCCTGCCTTGCCCGCTGC
TGGACAGGGGCTCGGCTGTTGGGCACTGACAATTCCGTGGCTCGAGAGATCTTCGACTGTGCCTTCTAGT
TGCCAGCCATCTGTTGTTTGCCCCTCCCCCGTGCCTTCCTTGACCCTGGAAGGTGCCACTCCCACTGTCC
TTTCCTAATAAAATGAGGAAATTGCATCGCATTGTCTGAGTAGGTGTCATTCTATTCTGGGGGGTGGGGT
GGGGCAGGACAGCAAGGGGGAGGATTGGGAAGACAATAGCAGGCATGAGATCTCACGTGCGGACCGAGCG
GCCGCAGGAACCCCTAGTGATGGAGTTGGCCACTCCCTCTCTGCGCGCTCGCTCGCTCACTGAGGCCGGG
CGACCAAAGGTCGCCCGACGCCCGGGCTTTGCCCGGGCGGCCTCAGTGAGCGAGCGAGCGCGCAGCTGCC
TGCAGGGGCGCCTGATGCGGTATTTTCTCCTTACGCATCTGTGCGGTATTTCACACCGCATA
[95 nt withheld, positions 2023-2117]
T
[46 nt withheld, positions 2119-2164]
C
[141 nt withheld, positions 2166-2306]
CCTTTGACGTTGGAGTCCACGTTCTTT
[37 nt withheld, positions 2334-2370]
ACTCTATCTCGGGCTATTCTTTTGATTTATAAGGGATTTTGCCGATTTCGGTCTATTGGTTAAAAAATGA
GCTGATTTAACAAAAATTTAACGCGAATTTTAACAAAATATTAACGTTTACAATTTTATGGTGCACTCTC
AGTACAATCTGCTCTGATGCCGCATAGTTAAGCCAGCCCCGACACCCGCCAACACCCGCTGACGCGCCCT
GACGGGCTTGTCTGCTCCCGGCATCCGCTTACAGACAAGCTGTGACCGTCTCCGGGAGCTGCATGTGTCA
GAGGTTTTCACCGTCATCACCGAAACGCGCGAGACGAAAGGGCCTCGTGATACGCCTATTTTTATAGGTT
AATGTCATGATAATAATGGTTTCTTAGACGTCAGGTGGCACTTTTCGGGGAAATGTGCGCGGAACCCCTA
TTTGTTTATTTTTCTAAATACATTCAAATATGTATCCGCTCATGAGACAATAACCCTGATAAATGCTTCA
ATAATATTGAAAAAGGAAGAGTATGAGTATTCAACATTTCCGTGTCGCCCTTATTCCCTTTTTTGCGGCA
TTTTGCCTTCCTGTTTTTGCTCACCCAGAAACGCTGGTGAAAGTAAAAGATGCTGAAGATCAGTTGGGTG
CACGAGTGGGTTACATCGAACTGGATCTCAACAGCGGTAAGATCCTTGAGAGTTTTCGCCCCGAAGAACG
TTTTCCAATGATGAGCACTTTTAAAGTTCTGCTATGTGGCGCGGTATTATCCCGTATTGACGCCGGGCAA
GAGCAACTCGGTCGCCGCATACACTATTCTCAGAATGACTTGGTTGAGTACTCACCAGTCACAGAAAAGC
ATCTTACGGATGGCATGACAGTAAGAGAATTATGCAGTGCTGCCATAACCATGAGTGATAACACTGCGGC
CAACTTACTTCTGACAACGATCGGAGGACCGAAGGAGCTAACCGCTTTTTTGCACAACATGGGGGATCAT
GTAACTCGCCTTGATCGTTGGGAACCGGAGCTGAATGAAGCCATACCAAACGACGAGCGTGACACCACGA
TGCCTGTAGCAATGGCAACAACGTTGCGCAAACTATTAACTGGCGAACTACTTACTCTAGCTTCCCGGCA
ACAATTAATAGACTGGATGGAGGCGGATAAAGTTGCAGGACCACTTCTGCGCTCGGCCCTTCCGGCTGGC
TGGTTTATTGCTGATAAATCTGGAGCCGGTGAGCGTGGGTCTCGCGGTATCATTGCAGCACTGGGGCCAG
ATGGTAAGCCCTCCCGTATCGTAGTTATCTACACGACGGGGAGTCAGGCAACTATGGATGAACGAAATAG
ACAGATCGCTGAGATAGGTGCCTCACTGATTAAGCATTGGTAACTGTCAGACCAAGTTTACTCATATATA
CTTTAGATTGATTTAAAACTTCATTTTTAATTTAAAAGGATCTAGGTGAAGATCCTTTTTGATAATCTCA
TGACCAAAATCCCTTAACGTGAGTTTTCGTTCCACTGAGCGTCAGACCCCGTAGAAAAGATCAAAGGATC
TTCTTGAGATCCTTTTTTTCTGCGCGTAATCTGCTGCTTGCAAACAAAAAAACCACCGCTACCAGCGGTG
GTTTGTTTGCCGGATCAAGAGCTACCAACTCTTTTTCCGAAGGTAACTGGCTTCAGCAGAGCGCAGATAC
CAAATACTGTTCTTCTAGTGTAGCCGTAGTTAGGCCACCACTTCAAGAACTCTGTAGCACCGCCTACATA
CCTCGCTCTGCTAATCCTGTTACCAGTGGCTGCTGCCAGTGGCGATAAGTCGTGTCTTACCGGGTTGGAC
TCAAGACGATAGTTACCGGATAAGGCGCAGCGGTCGGGCTGAACGGGGGGTTCGTGCACACAGCCCAGCT
TGGAGCGAACGACCTACACCGAACTGAGATACCTACAGCGTGAGCTATGAGAAAGCGCCACGCTTCCCGA
AGGGAGAAAGGCGGACAGGTATCCGGTAAGCGGCAGGGTCGGAACAGGAGAGCGCACGAGGGAGCTTCCA
GGGGGAAACGCCTGGTATCTTTATAGTCCTGTCGGGTTTCGCCACCTCTGACTTGAGCGTCGATTTTTGT
GATGCTCGTCAGGGGGGCGGAGCCTATGGAAAAACGCCAGCAACGCGGCCTTTTTACGGTTCCTGGCCTT
TTGCTGGCCTTTTGCTCACATGT
